>Addgene plasmid #42379 | DDX41A | depositor partial sequence | sequence record 57212 | DDX41A sequence 604 bps
CATATGCACCATCATCATCATCATTCTTCTGGTGTAGATCTGGGTACCGAGAACCTGTACTTCCAATCCA
TGGGGGCTGCCAGCCTGGATGTCATCCAGGAGGTAGAATATGTGAAGGAGGAGGCCAAGATGGTGTACCT
GCTCGAGTGCCTGCAGAAGACACCCCCGCCTGTACTCATCTTTGCAGAGAAGAAGGCAGACGTGGACGCC
ATCCACGAGTACCTGCTGCTCAAGGGGGTTGAGGCCGTAGCCATCCATGGGGGCAAAGACCAGGAGGAAC
GGACTAAGGCCATCGAGGCATTCCGGGAGGGCAAGAAGGATGTCCTAGTAGCCACAGACGTTGCCTCCAA
GGGCCTGGACTTCCCTGCCATCCAGCACGTCATCAATTATGACATGCCAGAGGAGATTGAGAACTATGTA
CACCGGATTGGCCGCACCGGGTGCTCGGGAAACACAGGCATCGCCACTACCTTCATCAACAAAGCGTGTG
ATGAGTCAGTGCTGATGGACCTCAAAGCGCTGCTGCTAGAAGCCAAGCAGAAGGTGCCGCCCGTGCTGCA
GGTGCTGCATTGCGGGTGACAGTAAAGGTGGATACGGATCCGAA
