>Addgene plasmid #42379 | DDX41A | addgene partial sequence | sequence record 59425 | T7 5'-TAATACGACTCACTATAGGG-3'
ATTCCCTCTAGAAATAATTTTGTTTAACTTTAAGAAGGAGATATACATATGCACCATCATCATCATCATT
CTTCTGGTGTAGATCTGGGTACCGAGAACCTGTACTTCCAATCCATGGGGGCTGCCAGCCTGGATGTCAT
CCAGGAGGTAGAATATGTGAAGGAGGAGGCCAAGATGGTGTACCTGCTCGAGTGCCTGCAGAAGACACCC
CCGCCTGTACTCATCTTTGCAGAGAAGAAGGCAGACGTGGACGCCATCCACGAGTACCTGCTGCTCAAGG
GGGTTGAGGCCGTAGCCATCCATGGGGGCAAAGACCAGGAGGAACGGACTAAGGCCATCGAGGCATTCCG
GGAGGGCAAGAAGGATGTCCTAGTAGCCACAGACGTTGCCTCCAAGGGCCTGGACTTCCCTGCCATCCAG
CACGTCATCAATTATGACATGCCAGAGGAGATTGAGAACTATGTACACCGGATTGGCCGCACCGGGTGCT
CGGGAAACACAGGCATCGCCACTACCTTCATCAACAAAGCGTGTGATGAGTCAGTGCTGATGGACCTCAA
AGCGCTGCTGCTAGAAGCCAAGCAGAAGGTGCCGCCCGTGCTGCAGGTGCTGCATTGCGGGTGACAGTAA
AGGTGGATACGGATCCGAATTCGAGCTCCGTCGACAAGCTTGCGGCCGCACTCGAGCACCACCACCACCA
CCACTGAGATCCGGCTGCTAACAAAGCCCGAAAGGAAGCTGAGTTGGCTGCTGCCACCGCTGAGCAATAA
CTAGCATAACCCCTTGGGGCCTCTAAACGGGTCTTGAGGGGTTTTTTGCTGAAAGGAGGAACTATATCCG
GATTGGCGAATGGGACGCGCCCTGTAGCGGCGCATTA
