[The description below was written by a language model from this plasmid's Addgene catalogue record.]
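Description:
DDX41A is a bacterial expression plasmid built on the pNIC28-Bsa4 backbone from the Structural Genomics Consortium, carrying a fragment of the human DDX41 gene, which encodes a DEAD-box helicase family member. It is maintained in E. coli as a high-copy plasmid under kanamycin selection. The insert is about 604 bp and was introduced by ligation-independent cloning. This is far shorter than a complete coding sequence for the protein, in line with the catalogue note that the construct may not contain the full ORF. It therefore represents a domain-level truncation chosen for crystallography rather than for expressing the intact protein. The mutation field only refers to the depositor comments, and these do not list specific sequence changes, so the exact residue boundaries and any substitutions are not stated in the record.

The fragment is fused at its N terminus to a hexahistidine tag followed by a TEV protease recognition site. This arrangement allows the protein to be captured by immobilised metal affinity chromatography, and the tag can then be cleaved off to leave near-native protein. The promoter is not named explicitly. However, the listed sequencing primers are T7 and T7-terminator, and the depositor recommends a BL21(DE3)-derived expression host supplying rare tRNAs. Both point to a T7 promoter-driven cassette that depends on T7 RNA polymerase provided by the DE3 lysogen.

The stated purpose is recombinant protein production for structure determination, and the record links the construct to a deposited crystal structure of this DDX41 fragment. No feature table was supplied, so other backbone elements such as the origin of replication cannot be detailed here.
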