Addgene plasmid #42379: DDX41A
Purpose: Bacterial expression for structure determination; may not be full ORF
Depositing lab: Nicola Burgess-Brown. Depositing organization: University of Oxford.
Backbone
  Vector backbone: pNIC28-Bsa4
  Backbone manufacturer: SGC
  Vector type: Bacterial Expression
Growth in bacteria
  Bacterial resistance: Kanamycin, 50 μg/mL
  Growth temperature: 37°C
  Growth strain: Mach1 ;
  Copy number: High Copy
Gene/Insert
  Gene/Insert name: DDX41A (alt names: DDX41; gi|21071032; PDB:2P6N)
  Species: H. sapiens (human)
  Insert size (bp): 604
  Mutation: See Comments
  GenBank ID: DDX41 gi|21071032
  Entrez Gene: DDX41 (a.k.a. ABS, MPLPF)
  Tag / fusion protein: His6-TEV (N terminal on insert)
  Cloning method: Ligation Independent Cloning
  Sequencing primers: 5′ T7; 3′ T7-term
Terms and licenses: Academic/Nonprofit Terms; Industry Terms: Not Available to Industry
Depositor comments: http://www.thesgc.org/structures/2P6N/ Use BL21(DE3)-R3-pRARE2 strain for expression.
How to cite: DDX41A was a gift from Nicola Burgess-Brown (Addgene plasmid # 42379 ; http://n2t.net/addgene:42379 ; RRID:Addgene_42379)
